Addgene plasmid #225469: pcDNA3puro-mGFP-TDRD3
Purpose: Express mEGFP-fusion protein of TDRD3
Depositing lab: Christine Mayr. Publication: The FXR1 network acts as signaling scaffold for actomyosin remodeling. Chen X, Fansler MM, Janjoš U, Ule J, Mayr C. Cell. 5 August 2024. doi: 10.1016/j.cell.2024.07.015. PubMed 37961296.
Backbone
  Vector backbone: pcDNA3-puro
  Backbone manufacturer: Mayr Lab
  Vector type: Mammalian Expression
Growth in bacteria
  Bacterial resistance: Ampicillin, 100 μg/mL
  Growth temperature: 37°C
  Growth strain: DH5alpha
  Copy number: High Copy
Gene/Insert
  Gene/Insert name: TDRD3
  Species: H. sapiens (human)
  Entrez Gene: TDRD3 (a.k.a. RP11-459E2.1, FLJ21007)
  Promoter: CMV
  Tag / fusion protein: mEGFP (N terminal on insert)
  Cloning method: Restriction Enzyme; 5′ cloning site unknown (unknown if destroyed)
Terms and licenses: Academic/Nonprofit Terms; Industry Terms: Not Available to Industry
Depositor comments: Please visit https://doi.org/10.1101/2023.11.05.565677 for bioRxiv preprint.
How to cite: pcDNA3puro-mGFP-TDRD3 was a gift from Christine Mayr (Addgene plasmid # 225469 ; http://n2t.net/addgene:225469 ; RRID:Addgene_225469)
