[The description below was written by a language model from this plasmid's Addgene catalogue record and pLannotate feature annotations shown in this document.]
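Description:
pcDNA3puro-mGFP-TDRD3 is a mammalian expression plasmid built on a pcDNA3-puro backbone that produces human TDRD3 fused at its N terminus to monomeric EGFP. It is maintained in E. coli through a high-copy ColE1/pUC-type origin and an ampicillin-resistance (β-lactamase) gene. The backbone also retains an f1 phage origin and remnants of lac regulatory sequences. For selection in mammalian cells, an SV40 enhancer/early promoter drives puromycin N-acetyltransferase, terminated by an SV40 polyadenylation signal. A short bleomycin-resistance fragment annotated after PuroR appears to be a non-functional leftover of backbone construction.

The expression cassette consists of the CMV immediate-early enhancer and promoter, a T7 promoter just upstream of the coding region (usable for in vitro transcription or sequencing), the mEGFP open reading frame, the TDRD3 coding sequence, and a bovine growth hormone polyadenylation signal. TDRD3 is a Tudor-domain scaffolding protein that binds dimethylarginine-marked proteins. It acts as a transcriptional coactivator in the nucleus and has been linked to stress granule dynamics and translational regulation in the cytoplasm. The fluorescent fusion allows its localisation and assembly behaviour to be followed in transfected cells, with puromycin available for enriching or establishing expressing populations.

Two sequence records accompany the entry and differ slightly. In the depositor sequence (8,048 nt) there is an unannotated gap between mEGFP and the annotated TDRD3 region. In the sequencing-derived record (7,910 nt) TDRD3-matching sequence begins directly after mEGFP and spans the record's numbering origin. The small HIV-1 LTR and mouse Tdrd3 annotations are probably similarity-based annotation hits rather than intended elements. The cloning sites are not recorded.
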