Features (pLannotate 1.2.2; 21 found; start..end, strand, type, name):
     28..80      -  misc_feature   bom (fragment): basis of mobility region from pBR322
    235..614     +  enhancer       CMV enhancer: human cytomegalovirus immediate early enhancer
    615..818     +  promoter       CMV promoter: human cytomegalovirus (CMV) immediate early promoter
    814..847     +  LTR            5' LTR (truncated) (fragment): truncated 5' long terminal repeat (LTR) from HIV-1
    863..881     +  promoter       T7 promoter: promoter for bacteriophage T7 RNA polymerase
    905..1621    +  CDS            mEGFP: mEGFP is a basic (constitutively fluorescent) green fluorescent protein published in 2002, derived from Aequorea victoria. It has moderate acid sensitivity.
   1898..3850    +  CDS            TDRD3 (sequence partly withheld): TDRD3_HUMAN - Experimental evidence at protein level: Swiss-Prot protein existence level 1. Scaffolding protein that specifically recognizes and binds dimethylarginine-containing proteins. In nucleus, acts as a coactivator: recognizes and binds asymmetric dimethylation on the core histone tails associated with transcriptional activation (H3R17me2a and H4R3me2a) and recruits proteins at these arginine-methylated loci. In cytoplasm, may play a role in the assembly and/or disassembly of mRNA stress granules and in the regulation of translation of target mRNAs by binding Arg/Gly-rich motifs (GAR)
   3897..4121    +  polyA_signal   bGH poly(A) signal: bovine growth hormone polyadenylation signal
   4125..4146    +  promoter       SV40 promoter (fragment): SV40 enhancer and early promoter
   4167..4595    +  rep_origin     f1 ori (sequence partly withheld): f1 bacteriophage origin of replication; arrow indicates direction of (+) strand synthesis
   4609..4938    +  promoter       SV40 promoter: SV40 enhancer and early promoter
   4951..5550    +  CDS            PuroR: puromycin N-acetyltransferase; pac from Streptomyces alboniger; confers resistance to puromycin
   5571..5729    +  CDS            ble (fragment): BLE_KLEPN - Experimental evidence at protein level: Swiss-Prot protein existence level 1. Binding protein with a strong affinity to the bleomycin family of antibiotics. Binds to CL990; an antimitotic-antibiotic compound. From Klebsiella pneumoniae.
   5724..5845    +  polyA_signal   SV40 poly(A) signal: SV40 polyadenylation signal
   5918..5934    -  protein_bind   lac operator: The lac repressor binds to the lac operator to inhibit transcription in E. coli. This inhibition can be relieved by adding lactose or isopropyl-β-D-thiogalactopyranoside (IPTG). lac repressor encoded by lacI
   5942..5972    -  promoter       lac promoter: promoter for the E. coli lac operon
   5987..6008    -  protein_bind   CAP binding site: CAP binding activates transcription in the presence of cAMP. E. coli catabolite activator protein
   6021..6113    -  CDS            lacI (fragment): lac repressor; lacI; The lac repressor binds to the lac operator to inhibit transcription in E. coli. This inhibition can be relieved by adding lactose or isopropyl-β-D-thiogalactopyranoside (IPTG).
   6296..6881    -  rep_origin     ori: high-copy-number ColE1/pMB1/pBR322/pUC origin of replication
   7052..7912    -  CDS            AmpR: β-lactamase; bla; confers resistance to ampicillin, carbenicillin, and related antibiotics
   7913..8017    -  promoter       AmpR promoter: bla
>Addgene plasmid #225469 | pcDNA3puro-mGFP-TDRD3 | depositor full sequence | sequence record 441714 | Full Sequence
GACGGATCGGGAGATCTCCCGATCCCCTATGGTGCACTCTCAGTACAATCTGCTCTGATGCCGCATAGTT
AAGCCAGTATCTGCTCCCTGCTTGTGTGTTGGAGGTCGCTGAGTAGTGCGCGAGCAAAATTTAAGCTACA
ACAAGGCAAGGCTTGACCGACAATTGCATGAAGAATCTGCTTAGGGTTAGGCGTTTTGCGCTGCTTCGCG
ATGTACGGGCCAGATATACGCGTTGACATTGATTATTGACTAGTTATTAATAGTAATCAATTACGGGGTC
ATTAGTTCATAGCCCATATATGGAGTTCCGCGTTACATAACTTACGGTAAATGGCCCGCCTGGCTGACCG
CCCAACGACCCCCGCCCATTGACGTCAATAATGACGTATGTTCCCATAGTAACGCCAATAGGGACTTTCC
ATTGACGTCAATGGGTGGAGTATTTACGGTAAACTGCCCACTTGGCAGTACATCAAGTGTATCATATGCC
AAGTACGCCCCCTATTGACGTCAATGACGGTAAATGGCCCGCCTGGCATTATGCCCAGTACATGACCTTA
TGGGACTTTCCTACTTGGCAGTACATCTACGTATTAGTCATCGCTATTACCATGGTGATGCGGTTTTGGC
AGTACATCAATGGGCGTGGATAGCGGTTTGACTCACGGGGATTTCCAAGTCTCCACCCCATTGACGTCAA
TGGGAGTTTGTTTTGGCACCAAAATCAACGGGACTTTCCAAAATGTCGTAACAACTCCGCCCCATTGACG
CAAATGGGCGGTAGGCGTGTACGGTGGGAGGTCTATATAAGCAGAGCTCTCTGGCTAACTAGAGAACCCA
CTGCTTACTGGCTTATCGAAATTAATACGACTCACTATAGGGAGACCCAAGCTGGCTAGCAACCATGGTG
AGCAAGGGCGAGGAGCTGTTCACCGGGGTGGTGCCCATCCTGGTCGAGCTGGACGGCGACGTAAACGGCC
ACAAGTTCAGCGTGTCCGGCGAGGGCGAGGGCGATGCCACCTACGGCAAGCTGACCCTGAAGTTCATCTG
CACCACCGGCAAGCTGCCCGTGCCCTGGCCCACCCTCGTGACCACCCTGACCTACGGCGTGCAGTGCTTC
AGCCGCTACCCCGACCACATGAAGCAGCACGACTTCTTCAAGTCCGCCATGCCCGAAGGCTACGTCCAGG
AGCGCACCATCTTCTTCAAGGACGACGGCAACTACAAGACCCGCGCCGAGGTGAAGTTCGAGGGCGACAC
CCTGGTGAACCGCATCGAGCTGAAGGGCATCGACTTCAAGGAGGACGGCAACATCCTGGGGCACAAGCTG
GAGTACAACTACAACAGCCACAACGTCTATATCATGGCCGACAAGCAGAAGAACGGCATCAAGGTGAACT
TCAAGATCCGCCACAACATCGAGGACGGCAGCGTGCAGCTCGCCGACCACTACCAGCAGAACACCCCCAT
CGGCGACGGCCCCGTGCTGCTGCCCGACAACCACTACCTGAGCACCCAGTCCAAGCTGAGCAAAGACCCC
AACGAGAAGCGCGATCACATGGTCCTGCTGGAGTTCGTGACCGCCGCCGGGATCACTCTCGGCATGGACG
AGCTGTACAAGGCCCAGGTGGCCGGCGCGGCGTTGTCCCAGGCGGGTTGGTATCTTTCAGATGAAGGCAT
TGAAGCTTGCACAAGCTCTCCAGACAAAGTCAATGTAAATGACATCATCCTGATTGCTCTCAATACAGAT
CTGAGAACAATTGGCAAGAAATTCCTCCCCAGTGACATCAATAGTGGAAAGGTAGAAAAGCTCGAAGGTC
CATGTGTTTTGCAAATTCAAAAAATTCGCAATGTTGCTGCACCAAAGGATAATGAAGAATCTCAGGCTGC
ACCAAGGATGCTGCGATTACAGATGACTGATGGTCATATAAGTTGCACAGCAGTAGAATTTAGTTATATG
TCAAAAATAAGCCTGAACACACCACCTGGAACTAAAGTTAAGCTCTCAGGCATTGTTGACATAAAAAATG
GATTCCTGCTCTTGAATGACTCTAACACCACAGTTCTTGGTGGTGAAGTGGAACACCTTATTGAGAAATG
GGAGTTACAGAGAAGCTTATCAAAACACAATAGAAGCAATATTGGAACTGAAGGTGGACCACCGCCTTTT
GTGCCTTTTGGACAGAAGTGTGTATCTCATGTCCAAGTGGATAGCAGAGAACTTGATCGAAGAAAAACAT
TGCAAGTTACAATGCCTGTCAAACCTACAAATGATAATGATGAATTTGAAAAGCAAAGGACGGCTGCTAT
TGCTGAAGTTGCAAAGAGCAAGGAAACCAAGACATTTGGAGGAGGTGGTGGTGGTGCTAGAAGTAATCTC
AATATGAATGCTGCTGGTAACCGAAATAGGGAAGTTTTACAGAAAGAAAAGTCAACCAAATCAGAGGGAA
AACATGAAGGTGTCTATAGAGAACTGGTTGATGAGAAAGCTCTGAAGCACATAACGGAAATGGGCTTCAG
TAAGGAAGCATCGAGGCAAGCTCTTATGGATAATGGCAACAACTTAGAAGCAGCACTGAACGTACTTCTT
ACAAGCAATAAACAGAAACCTGTTATGGGTCCTCCTCTGAGAGGTAGAGGAAAAGGCAGGGGGCGAATAA
GATCTGAAGATGAAGAGGACCTGGGAAATGCAAGGCCATCAGCACCAAGCACATTATTTGATTTCTTGGA
ATCTAAAATGGGAACTTTGAATGTGGAAGAACCTAAATCACAGCCACAGCAGCTTCATCAGGGACAATAC
AGATCATCAAATACTGAGCAAAATGGAGTAAAAGATAATAATCATCTGAGACATCCTCCTCGAAATGATA
CCAGGCAGCCAAGAAATGAAAAACCGCCTCGTTTTCAAAGAGACTCCCAAAATTCAAAGTCAGTTTTAGA
AGGCAGTGGATTACCTAGAAATAGAGGTTCTGAAAGACCAAGTACTTCTTCAGTATCTGAAGTATGGGCT
GAAGACAGAATCAAATGTGATAGACCGTATTCTAGATATGACAGAACTAAAGATACTTCATATCCTTTAG
GTTCTCAGCATAGTGATGGTGCTTTTAAAAAAAGAGATAACTCTATGCAAAGCAGATCAGGAAAAGGTCC
CTCCTTTGCAGAGGCAAAAGAAAATCCACTTCCTCAAGGATCTGTAGATTATAATAATCAAAAACGTGGA
AAAAGAGAAAGCCAAACATCTATTCCTGATTATTTTTATGACAGGAAATCACAAACAATAAATAATGAAG
CTTTCAGTGGTATAAAAATTGAAAAACATTTTAATGTAAATACTGATTATCAGAATCCAGTTCGAAGTAA
TAGTTTCATTGGTGTTCCAAATGGAGAAGTAGAAATGCCACTGAAAGGAAGACGAATAGGACCTATTAAG
CCAGCAGGACCTGTCACAGCTGTACCCTGTGATGATAAAATATTTTACAATAGTGGGCCCAAACGAAGAT
CTGGGCCAATTAAG
[228 nt withheld, positions 3515-3742]
GAAGGCACCTACGATCAAACTCTGGAGTTCCGTAGGGGAGGTGATGGCCAGCCAAGACGATCCACTCGGC
CAACCCAACAGTTTTACCAACCACCCCGGGCTCGGAACTAACTCGAGTCTAGAGGGCCCGTTTAAACCCG
CTGATCAGCCTCGACTGTGCCTTCTAGTTGCCAGCCATCTGTTGTTTGCCCCTCCCCCGTGCCTTCCTTG
ACCCTGGAAGGTGCCACTCCCACTGTCCTTTCCTAATAAAATGAGGAAATTGCATCGCATTGTCTGAGTA
GGTGTCATTCTATTCTGGGGGGTGGGGTGGGGCAGGACAGCAAGGGGGAGGATTGGGAAGACAATAGCAG
GCATGCTGGGGATGCGGTGGGCTCTATGGCTTCTGAGGCGGAAAGAACCAGCTGGGGCTCTAGGGGGTAT
CCCC
[124 nt withheld, positions 4167-4290]
C
[91 nt withheld, positions 4292-4382]
A
[49 nt withheld, positions 4384-4432]
CCTTTGACGTTGGAGTCCACGTTCTTT
[37 nt withheld, positions 4460-4496]
ACCCTATCTCGGTCTATTCTTTTGATTTATAAGGGATTTTGCCGATTTCGGCCTATTGGTTAAAAAATGA
GCTGATTTAACAAAAATTTAACGCGAATTAATTCTGTGGAATGTGTGTCAGTTAGGGTGTGGAAAGTCCC
CAGGCTCCCCAGCAGGCAGAAGTATGCAAAGCATGCATCTCAATTAGTCAGCAACCAGGTGTGGAAAGTC
CCCAGGCTCCCCAGCAGGCAGAAGTATGCAAAGCATGCATCTCAATTAGTCAGCAACCATAGTCCCGCCC
CTAACTCCGCCCATCCCGCCCCTAACTCCGCCCAGTTCCGCCCATTCTCCGCCCCATGGCTGACTAATTT
TTTTTATTTATGCAGAGGCCGAGGCCGCCTCTGCCTCTGAGCTATTCCAGAAGTAGTGAGGAGGCTTTTT
TGGAGGCCTAGGCTTTTGCAAAAAGCTCCCAACCATGACCGAGTACAAGCCCACGGTGCGCCTCGCCACC
CGCGACGACGTCCCCAGGGCCGTACGCACCCTCGCCGCCGCGTTCGCCGACTACCCCGCCACGCGCCACA
CCGTCGATCCGGACCGCCACATCGAGCGGGTCACCGAGCTGCAAGAACTCTTCCTCACGCGCGTCGGGCT
CGACATCGGCAAGGTGTGGGTCGCGGACGACGGCGCCGCGGTGGCGGTCTGGACCACGCCGGAGAGCGTC
GAAGCGGGGGCGGTGTTCGCCGAGATCGGCCCGCGCATGGCCGAGTTGAGCGGTTCCCGGCTGGCCGCGC
AGCAACAGATGGAAGGCCTCCTGGCGCCGCACCGGCCCAAGGAGCCCGCGTGGTTCCTGGCCACCGTCGG
CGTCTCGCCCGACCACCAGGGCAAGGGTCTGGGCAGCGCCGTCGTGCTCCCCGGAGTGGAGGCGGCCGAG
CGCGCCGGGGTGCCCGCCTTCCTGGAGACCTCCGCGCCCCGCAACCTCCCCTTCTACGAGCGGCTCGGCT
TCACCGTCACCGCCGACGTCGAGGTGCCCGAAGGACCGCGCACCTGGTGCATGACCCGCAAGCCCGGTGC
CTGAGCGGGACTCTGGGGTTCGAAATGACCGACCAAGCGACGCCCAACCTGCCATCACGAGATTTCGATT
CCACCGCCGCCTTCTATGAAAGGTTGGGCTTCGGAATCGTTTTCCGGGACGCCGGCTGGATGATCCTCCA
GCGCGGGGATCTCATGCTGGAGTTCTTCGCCCACCCCAACTTGTTTATTGCAGCTTATAATGGTTACAAA
TAAAGCAATAGCATCACAAATTTCACAAATAAAGCATTTTTTTCACTGCATTCTAGTTGTGGTTTGTCCA
AACTCATCAATGTATCTTATCATGTCTGTATACCGTCGACCTCTAGCTAGAGCTTGGCGTAATCATGGTC
ATAGCTGTTTCCTGTGTGAAATTGTTATCCGCTCACAATTCCACACAACATACGAGCCGGAAGCATAAAG
TGTAAAGCCTGGGGTGCCTAATGAGTGAGCTAACTCACATTAATTGCGTTGCGCTCACTGCCCGCTTTCC
AGTCGGGAAACCTGTCGTGCCAGCTGCATTAATGAATCGGCCAACGCGCGGGGAGAGGCGGTTTGCGTAT
TGGGCGCTCTTCCGCTTCCTCGCTCACTGACTCGCTGCGCTCGGTCGTTCGGCTGCGGCGAGCGGTATCA
GCTCACTCAAAGGCGGTAATACGGTTATCCACAGAATCAGGGGATAACGCAGGAAAGAACATGTGAGCAA
AAGGCCAGCAAAAGGCCAGGAACCGTAAAAAGGCCGCGTTGCTGGCGTTTTTCCATAGGCTCCGCCCCCC
TGACGAGCATCACAAAAATCGACGCTCAAGTCAGAGGTGGCGAAACCCGACAGGACTATAAAGATACCAG
GCGTTTCCCCCTGGAAGCTCCCTCGTGCGCTCTCCTGTTCCGACCCTGCCGCTTACCGGATACCTGTCCG
CCTTTCTCCCTTCGGGAAGCGTGGCGCTTTCTCATAGCTCACGCTGTAGGTATCTCAGTTCGGTGTAGGT
CGTTCGCTCCAAGCTGGGCTGTGTGCACGAACCCCCCGTTCAGCCCGACCGCTGCGCCTTATCCGGTAAC
TATCGTCTTGAGTCCAACCCGGTAAGACACGACTTATCGCCACTGGCAGCAGCCACTGGTAACAGGATTA
GCAGAGCGAGGTATGTAGGCGGTGCTACAGAGTTCTTGAAGTGGTGGCCTAACTACGGCTACACTAGAAG
AACAGTATTTGGTATCTGCGCTCTGCTGAAGCCAGTTACCTTCGGAAAAAGAGTTGGTAGCTCTTGATCC
GGCAAACAAACCACCGCTGGTAGCGGTTTTTTTGTTTGCAAGCAGCAGATTACGCGCAGAAAAAAAGGAT
CTCAAGAAGATCCTTTGATCTTTTCTACGGGGTCTGACGCTCAGTGGAACGAAAACTCACGTTAAGGGAT
TTTGGTCATGAGATTATCAAAAAGGATCTTCACCTAGATCCTTTTAAATTAAAAATGAAGTTTTAAATCA
ATCTAAAGTATATATGAGTAAACTTGGTCTGACAGTTACCAATGCTTAATCAGTGAGGCACCTATCTCAG
CGATCTGTCTATTTCGTTCATCCATAGTTGCCTGACTCCCCGTCGTGTAGATAACTACGATACGGGAGGG
CTTACCATCTGGCCCCAGTGCTGCAATGATACCGCGAGACCCACGCTCACCGGCTCCAGATTTATCAGCA
ATAAACCAGCCAGCCGGAAGGGCCGAGCGCAGAAGTGGTCCTGCAACTTTATCCGCCTCCATCCAGTCTA
TTAATTGTTGCCGGGAAGCTAGAGTAAGTAGTTCGCCAGTTAATAGTTTGCGCAACGTTGTTGCCATTGC
TACAGGCATCGTGGTGTCACGCTCGTCGTTTGGTATGGCTTCATTCAGCTCCGGTTCCCAACGATCAAGG
CGAGTTACATGATCCCCCATGTTGTGCAAAAAAGCGGTTAGCTCCTTCGGTCCTCCGATCGTTGTCAGAA
GTAAGTTGGCCGCAGTGTTATCACTCATGGTTATGGCAGCACTGCATAATTCTCTTACTGTCATGCCATC
CGTAAGATGCTTTTCTGTGACTGGTGAGTACTCAACCAAGTCATTCTGAGAATAGTGTATGCGGCGACCG
AGTTGCTCTTGCCCGGCGTCAATACGGGATAATACCGCGCCACATAGCAGAACTTTAAAAGTGCTCATCA
TTGGAAAACGTTCTTCGGGGCGAAAACTCTCAAGGATCTTACCGCTGTTGAGATCCAGTTCGATGTAACC
CACTCGTGCACCCAACTGATCTTCAGCATCTTTTACTTTCACCAGCGTTTCTGGGTGAGCAAAAACAGGA
AGGCAAAATGCCGCAAAAAAGGGAATAAGGGCGACACGGAAATGTTGAATACTCATACTCTTCCTTTTTC
AATATTATTGAAGCATTTATCAGGGTTATTGTCTCATGAGCGGATACATATTTGAATGTATTTAGAAAAA
TAAACAAATAGGGGTTCCGCGCACATTTCCCCGAAAAGTGCCACCTGACGTC
