Features (pLannotate 1.2.2; 22 found; start..end, strand, type, name):
    140..1951    +  CDS            TDRD3 (fragment) (sequence partly withheld): TDRD3_HUMAN - Experimental evidence at protein level: Swiss-Prot protein existence level 1. Scaffolding protein that specifically recognizes and binds dimethylarginine-containing proteins. In nucleus, acts as a coactivator: recognizes and binds asymmetric dimethylation on the core histone tails associated with transcriptional activation (H3R17me2a and H4R3me2a) and recruits proteins at these arginine-methylated loci. In cytoplasm, may play a role in the assembly and/or disassembly of mRNA stress granules and in the regulation of translation of target mRNAs by binding Arg/Gly-rich motifs (GAR)
   1998..2222    +  polyA_signal   bGH poly(A) signal: bovine growth hormone polyadenylation signal
   2226..2247    +  promoter       SV40 promoter (fragment): SV40 enhancer and early promoter
   2268..2696    +  rep_origin     f1 ori (sequence partly withheld): f1 bacteriophage origin of replication; arrow indicates direction of (+) strand synthesis
   2710..3039    +  promoter       SV40 promoter: SV40 enhancer and early promoter
   3052..3651    +  CDS            PuroR: puromycin N-acetyltransferase; pac from Streptomyces alboniger; confers resistance to puromycin
   3672..3830    +  CDS            ble (fragment): BLE_KLEPN - Experimental evidence at protein level: Swiss-Prot protein existence level 1. Binding protein with a strong affinity to the bleomycin family of antibiotics. Binds to CL990; an antimitotic-antibiotic compound. From Klebsiella pneumoniae.
   3825..3946    +  polyA_signal   SV40 poly(A) signal: SV40 polyadenylation signal
   4019..4035    -  protein_bind   lac operator: The lac repressor binds to the lac operator to inhibit transcription in E. coli. This inhibition can be relieved by adding lactose or isopropyl-β-D-thiogalactopyranoside (IPTG). lac repressor encoded by lacI
   4043..4073    -  promoter       lac promoter: promoter for the E. coli lac operon
   4088..4109    -  protein_bind   CAP binding site: CAP binding activates transcription in the presence of cAMP. E. coli catabolite activator protein
   4122..4214    -  CDS            lacI (fragment): lac repressor; lacI; The lac repressor binds to the lac operator to inhibit transcription in E. coli. This inhibition can be relieved by adding lactose or isopropyl-β-D-thiogalactopyranoside (IPTG).
   4397..4985    -  rep_origin     ori: high-copy-number ColE1/pMB1/pBR322/pUC origin of replication
   5156..6016    -  CDS            AmpR: β-lactamase; bla; confers resistance to ampicillin, carbenicillin, and related antibiotics
   6017..6121    -  promoter       AmpR promoter: bla
   6180..6232    -  misc_feature   bom (fragment): basis of mobility region from pBR322
   6387..6766    +  enhancer       CMV enhancer: human cytomegalovirus immediate early enhancer
   6767..6970    +  promoter       CMV promoter: human cytomegalovirus (CMV) immediate early promoter
   6966..6999    +  LTR            5' LTR (truncated) (fragment): truncated 5' long terminal repeat (LTR) from HIV-1
   7015..7033    +  promoter       T7 promoter: promoter for bacteriophage T7 RNA polymerase
   7057..7773    +  CDS            mEGFP: mEGFP is a basic (constitutively fluorescent) green fluorescent protein published in 2002, derived from Aequorea victoria. It has moderate acid sensitivity.
   7774..7908    +  CDS            Tdrd3 (fragment): TDRD3_MOUSE - Experimental evidence at protein level: Swiss-Prot protein existence level 1. Scaffolding protein that specifically recognizes and binds dimethylarginine-containing proteins. In nucleus, acts as a coactivator: recognizes and binds asymmetric dimethylation on the core histone tails associated with transcriptional activation (H3R17me2a and H4R3me2a) and recruits proteins at these arginine-methylated loci. In cytoplasm, may play a role in the assembly and/or disassembly of mRNA stress granules and in the regulation of translation of target mRNAs by binding Arg/Gly-rich motifs (GAR)
>Addgene plasmid #225469 | pcDNA3puro-mGFP-TDRD3 | addgene full sequence | sequence record 448505 | Addgene NGS Result
AATTGGCAAGAAATTCCTCCCCAGTGACATCAATAGTGGAAAGGTAGAAAAGCTCGAAGGTCCATGTGTT
TTGCAAATTCAAAAAATTCGCAATGTTGCTGCACCAAAGGATAATGAAGAATCTCAGGCTGCACCAAGGA
TGCTGCGATTACAGATGACTGATGGTCATATAAGTTGCACAGCAGTAGAATTTAGTTATATGTCAAAAAT
AAGCCTGAACACACCACCTGGAACTAAAGTTAAGCTCTCAGGCATTGTTGACATAAAAAATGGATTCCTG
CTCTTGAATGACTCTAACACCACAGTTCTTGGTGGTGAAGTGGAACACCTTATTGAGAAATGGGAGTTAC
AGAGAAGCTTATCAAAACACAATAGAAGCAATATTGGAACTGAAGGTGGACCACCGCCTTTTGTGCCTTT
TGGACAGAAGTGTGTATCTCATGTCCAAGTGGATAGCAGAGAACTTGATCGAAGAAAAACATTGCAAGTT
ACAATGCCTGTCAAACCTACAAATGATAATGATGAATTTGAAAAGCAAAGGACGGCTGCTATTGCTGAAG
TTGCAAAGAGCAAGGAAGTTGATGAGAAAGCTCTGAAGCACATAACGGAAATGGGCTTCAGTAAGGAAGC
ATCGAGGCAAGCTCTTATGGATAATGGCAACAACTTAGAAGCAGCACTGAACGTACTTCTTACAAGCAAT
AAACAGAAACCTGTTATGGGTCCTCCTCTGAGAGGTAGAGGAAAAGGCAGGGGGCGAATAAGATCTGAAG
ATGAAGAGGACCTGGGAAATGCAAGGCCATCAGCACCAAGCACATTATTTGATTTCTTGGAATCTAAAAT
GGGAACTTTGAATGTGGAAGAACCTAAATCACAGCCACAGCAGCTTCATCAGGGACAATACAGATCATCA
AATACTGAGCAAAATGGAGTAAAAGATAATAATCATCTGAGACATCCTCCTCGAAATGATACCAGGCAGC
CAAGAAATGAAAAACCGCCTCGTTTTCAAAGAGACTCCCAAAATTCAAAGTCAGTTTTAGAAGGCAGTGG
ATTACCTAGAAATAGAGGTTCTGAAAGACCAAGTACTTCTTCAGTATCTGAAGTATGGGCTGAAGACAGA
ATCAAATGTGATAGACCGTATTCTAGATATGACAGAACTAAAGATACTTCATATCCTTTAGGTTCTCAGC
ATAGTGATGGTGCTTTTAAAAAAAGAGATAACTCTATGCAAAGCAGATCAGGAAAAGGTCCCTCCTTTGC
AGAGGCAAAAGAAAATCCACTTCCTCAAGGATCTGTAGATTATAATAATCAAAAACGTGGAAAAAGAGAA
AGCCAAACATCTATTCCTGATTATTTTTATGACAGGAAATCACAAACAATAAATAATGAAGCTTTCAGTG
GTATAAAAATTGAAAAACATTTTAATGTAAATACTGATTATCAGAATCCAGTTCGAAGTAATAGTTTCAT
TGGTGTTCCAAATGGAGAAGTAGAAATGCCACTGAAAGGAAGACGAATAGGACCTATTAAGCCAGCAGGA
CCTGTCACAGCTGTACCCTGTGATGATAAAATATTTTACAATAGTGGGCCCAAACGAAGATCTGGGCCAA
TTAAG
[228 nt withheld, positions 1616-1843]
GAAGGCACCTACGATCAAACTCTGGAGTTCCGTAGGGGAGGTGATGGCCAGCCAAGACGATCCACTCGGC
CAACCCAACAGTTTTACCAACCACCCCGGGCTCGGAACTAACTCGAGTCTAGAGGGCCCGTTTAAACCCG
CTGATCAGCCTCGACTGTGCCTTCTAGTTGCCAGCCATCTGTTGTTTGCCCCTCCCCCGTGCCTTCCTTG
ACCCTGGAAGGTGCCACTCCCACTGTCCTTTCCTAATAAAATGAGGAAATTGCATCGCATTGTCTGAGTA
GGTGTCATTCTATTCTGGGGGGTGGGGTGGGGCAGGACAGCAAGGGGGAGGATTGGGAAGACAATAGCAG
GCATGCTGGGGATGCGGTGGGCTCTATGGCTTCTGAGGCGGAAAGAACCAGCTGGGGCTCTAGGGGGTAT
CCCC
[124 nt withheld, positions 2268-2391]
C
[91 nt withheld, positions 2393-2483]
A
[49 nt withheld, positions 2485-2533]
CCTTTGACGTTGGAGTCCACGTTCTTT
[37 nt withheld, positions 2561-2597]
ACCCTATCTCGGTCTATTCTTTTGATTTATAAGGGATTTTGCCGATTTCGGCCTATTGGTTAAAAAATGA
GCTGATTTAACAAAAATTTAACGCGAATTAATTCTGTGGAATGTGTGTCAGTTAGGGTGTGGAAAGTCCC
CAGGCTCCCCAGCAGGCAGAAGTATGCAAAGCATGCATCTCAATTAGTCAGCAACCAGGTGTGGAAAGTC
CCCAGGCTCCCCAGCAGGCAGAAGTATGCAAAGCATGCATCTCAATTAGTCAGCAACCATAGTCCCGCCC
CTAACTCCGCCCATCCCGCCCCTAACTCCGCCCAGTTCCGCCCATTCTCCGCCCCATGGCTGACTAATTT
TTTTTATTTATGCAGAGGCCGAGGCCGCCTCTGCCTCTGAGCTATTCCAGAAGTAGTGAGGAGGCTTTTT
TGGAGGCCTAGGCTTTTGCAAAAAGCTCCCAACCATGACCGAGTACAAGCCCACGGTGCGCCTCGCCACC
CGCGACGACGTCCCCAGGGCCGTACGCACCCTCGCCGCCGCGTTCGCCGACTACCCCGCCACGCGCCACA
CCGTCGATCCGGACCGCCACATCGAGCGGGTCACCGAGCTGCAAGAACTCTTCCTCACGCGCGTCGGGCT
CGACATCGGCAAGGTGTGGGTCGCGGACGACGGCGCCGCGGTGGCGGTCTGGACCACGCCGGAGAGCGTC
GAAGCGGGGGCGGTGTTCGCCGAGATCGGCCCGCGCATGGCCGAGTTGAGCGGTTCCCGGCTGGCCGCGC
AGCAACAGATGGAAGGCCTCCTGGCGCCGCACCGGCCCAAGGAGCCCGCGTGGTTCCTGGCCACCGTCGG
CGTCTCGCCCGACCACCAGGGCAAGGGTCTGGGCAGCGCCGTCGTGCTCCCCGGAGTGGAGGCGGCCGAG
CGCGCCGGGGTGCCCGCCTTCCTGGAGACCTCCGCGCCCCGCAACCTCCCCTTCTACGAGCGGCTCGGCT
TCACCGTCACCGCCGACGTCGAGGTGCCCGAAGGACCGCGCACCTGGTGCATGACCCGCAAGCCCGGTGC
CTGAGCGGGACTCTGGGGTTCGAAATGACCGACCAAGCGACGCCCAACCTGCCATCACGAGATTTCGATT
CCACCGCCGCCTTCTATGAAAGGTTGGGCTTCGGAATCGTTTTCCGGGACGCCGGCTGGATGATCCTCCA
GCGCGGGGATCTCATGCTGGAGTTCTTCGCCCACCCCAACTTGTTTATTGCAGCTTATAATGGTTACAAA
TAAAGCAATAGCATCACAAATTTCACAAATAAAGCATTTTTTTCACTGCATTCTAGTTGTGGTTTGTCCA
AACTCATCAATGTATCTTATCATGTCTGTATACCGTCGACCTCTAGCTAGAGCTTGGCGTAATCATGGTC
ATAGCTGTTTCCTGTGTGAAATTGTTATCCGCTCACAATTCCACACAACATACGAGCCGGAAGCATAAAG
TGTAAAGCCTGGGGTGCCTAATGAGTGAGCTAACTCACATTAATTGCGTTGCGCTCACTGCCCGCTTTCC
AGTCGGGAAACCTGTCGTGCCAGCTGCATTAATGAATCGGCCAACGCGCGGGGAGAGGCGGTTTGCGTAT
TGGGCGCTCTTCCGCTTCCTCGCTCACTGACTCGCTGCGCTCGGTCGTTCGGCTGCGGCGAGCGGTATCA
GCTCACTCAAAGGCGGTAATACGGTTATCCACAGAATCAGGGGATAACGCAGGAAAGAACATGTGAGCAA
AAGGCCAGCAAAAGGCCAGGAACCGTAAAAAGGCCGCGTTGCTGGCGTTTTTCCATAGGCTCCGCCCCCC
TGACGAGCATCACAAAAATCGACGCTCAAGTCAGAGGTGGCGAAACCCGACAGGACTATAAAGATACCAG
GCGTTTCCCCCTGGAAGCTCCCTCGTGCGCTCTCCTGTTCCGACCCTGCCGCTTACCGGATACCTGTCCG
CCTTTCTCCCTTCGGGAAGCGTGGCGCTTTCTCATAGCTCACGCTGTAGGTATCTCAGTTCGGTGTAGGT
CGTTCGCTCCAAGCTGGGCTGTGTGCACGAACCCCCCGTTCAGCCCGACCGCTGCGCCTTATCCGGTAAC
TATCGTCTTGAGTCCAACCCGGTAAGACACGACTTATCGCCACTGGCAGCAGCCACTGGTAACAGGATTA
GCAGAGCGAGGTATGTAGGCGGTGCTACAGAGTTCTTGAAGTGGTGGCCTAACTACGGCTACACTAGAAG
AACAGTATTTGGTATCTGCGCTCTGCTGAAGCCAGTTACCTTCGGAAAAAGAGTTGGTAGCTCTTGATCC
GGCAAACAAACCACCGCTGGTAGCGGTGGTTTTTTTGTTTGCAAGCAGCAGATTACGCGCAGAAAAAAAG
GATCTCAAGAAGATCCTTTGATCTTTTCTACGGGGTCTGACGCTCAGTGGAACGAAAACTCACGTTAAGG
GATTTTGGTCATGAGATTATCAAAAAGGATCTTCACCTAGATCCTTTTAAATTAAAAATGAAGTTTTAAA
TCAATCTAAAGTATATATGAGTAAACTTGGTCTGACAGTTACCAATGCTTAATCAGTGAGGCACCTATCT
CAGCGATCTGTCTATTTCGTTCATCCATAGTTGCCTGACTCCCCGTCGTGTAGATAACTACGATACGGGA
GGGCTTACCATCTGGCCCCAGTGCTGCAATGATACCGCGAGACCCACGCTCACCGGCTCCAGATTTATCA
GCAATAAACCAGCCAGCCGGAAGGGCCGAGCGCAGAAGTGGTCCTGCAACTTTATCCGCCTCCATCCAGT
CTATTAATTGTTGCCGGGAAGCTAGAGTAAGTAGTTCGCCAGTTAATAGTTTGCGCAACGTTGTTGCCAT
TGCTACAGGCATCGTGGTGTCACGCTCGTCGTTTGGTATGGCTTCATTCAGCTCCGGTTCCCAACGATCA
AGGCGAGTTACATGATCCCCCATGTTGTGCAAAAAAGCGGTTAGCTCCTTCGGTCCTCCGATCGTTGTCA
GAAGTAAGTTGGCCGCAGTGTTATCACTCATGGTTATGGCAGCACTGCATAATTCTCTTACTGTCATGCC
ATCCGTAAGATGCTTTTCTGTGACTGGTGAGTACTCAACCAAGTCATTCTGAGAATAGTGTATGCGGCGA
CCGAGTTGCTCTTGCCCGGCGTCAATACGGGATAATACCGCGCCACATAGCAGAACTTTAAAAGTGCTCA
TCATTGGAAAACGTTCTTCGGGGCGAAAACTCTCAAGGATCTTACCGCTGTTGAGATCCAGTTCGATGTA
ACCCACTCGTGCACCCAACTGATCTTCAGCATCTTTTACTTTCACCAGCGTTTCTGGGTGAGCAAAAACA
GGAAGGCAAAATGCCGCAAAAAAGGGAATAAGGGCGACACGGAAATGTTGAATACTCATACTCTTCCTTT
TTCAATATTATTGAAGCATTTATCAGGGTTATTGTCTCATGAGCGGATACATATTTGAATGTATTTAGAA
AAATAAACAAATAGGGGTTCCGCGCACATTTCCCCGAAAAGTGCCACCTGACGTCGACGGATCGGGAGAT
CTCCCGATCCCCTATGGTGCACTCTCAGTACAATCTGCTCTGATGCCGCATAGTTAAGCCAGTATCTGCT
CCCTGCTTGTGTGTTGGAGGTCGCTGAGTAGTGCGCGAGCAAAATTTAAGCTACAACAAGGCAAGGCTTG
ACCGACAATTGCATGAAGAATCTGCTTAGGGTTAGGCGTTTTGCGCTGCTTCGCGATGTACGGGCCAGAT
ATACGCGTTGACATTGATTATTGACTAGTTATTAATAGTAATCAATTACGGGGTCATTAGTTCATAGCCC
ATATATGGAGTTCCGCGTTACATAACTTACGGTAAATGGCCCGCCTGGCTGACCGCCCAACGACCCCCGC
CCATTGACGTCAATAATGACGTATGTTCCCATAGTAACGCCAATAGGGACTTTCCATTGACGTCAATGGG
TGGAGTATTTACGGTAAACTGCCCACTTGGCAGTACATCAAGTGTATCATATGCCAAGTACGCCCCCTAT
TGACGTCAATGACGGTAAATGGCCCGCCTGGCATTATGCCCAGTACATGACCTTATGGGACTTTCCTACT
TGGCAGTACATCTACGTATTAGTCATCGCTATTACCATGGTGATGCGGTTTTGGCAGTACATCAATGGGC
GTGGATAGCGGTTTGACTCACGGGGATTTCCAAGTCTCCACCCCATTGACGTCAATGGGAGTTTGTTTTG
GCACCAAAATCAACGGGACTTTCCAAAATGTCGTAACAACTCCGCCCCATTGACGCAAATGGGCGGTAGG
CGTGTACGGTGGGAGGTCTATATAAGCAGAGCTCTCTGGCTAACTAGAGAACCCACTGCTTACTGGCTTA
TCGAAATTAATACGACTCACTATAGGGAGACCCAAGCTGGCTAGCAACCATGGTGAGCAAGGGCGAGGAG
CTGTTCACCGGGGTGGTGCCCATCCTGGTCGAGCTGGACGGCGACGTAAACGGCCACAAGTTCAGCGTGT
CCGGCGAGGGCGAGGGCGATGCCACCTACGGCAAGCTGACCCTGAAGTTCATCTGCACCACCGGCAAGCT
GCCCGTGCCCTGGCCCACCCTCGTGACCACCCTGACCTACGGCGTGCAGTGCTTCAGCCGCTACCCCGAC
CACATGAAGCAGCACGACTTCTTCAAGTCCGCCATGCCCGAAGGCTACGTCCAGGAGCGCACCATCTTCT
TCAAGGACGACGGCAACTACAAGACCCGCGCCGAGGTGAAGTTCGAGGGCGACACCCTGGTGAACCGCAT
CGAGCTGAAGGGCATCGACTTCAAGGAGGACGGCAACATCCTGGGGCACAAGCTGGAGTACAACTACAAC
AGCCACAACGTCTATATCATGGCCGACAAGCAGAAGAACGGCATCAAGGTGAACTTCAAGATCCGCCACA
ACATCGAGGACGGCAGCGTGCAGCTCGCCGACCACTACCAGCAGAACACCCCCATCGGCGACGGCCCCGT
GCTGCTGCCCGACAACCACTACCTGAGCACCCAGTCCAAGCTGAGCAAAGACCCCAACGAGAAGCGCGAT
CACATGGTCCTGCTGGAGTTCGTGACCGCCGCCGGGATCACTCTCGGCATGGACGAGCTGTACAAGGCCC
AGGTGGCCGGCGCGGCGTTGTCCCAGGCGGGTTGGTATCTTTCAGATGAAGGCATTGAAGCTTGCACAAG
CTCTCCAGACAAAGTCAATGTAAATGACATCATCCTGATTGCTCTCAATACAGATCTGAGAAC
